Addgene plasmid #114945: AT1G67720 M7_pECIA2
Purpose: Bait vector AT1G67720 M7_pECIA2 should be used with prey vector AT1G67720 M7_pECIA14.
Depositing lab: Youssef Belkhadir. Depositing organization: Gregor Mendel Institute of Molecular Plant Biology. Publication: An extracellular network of Arabidopsis leucine-rich repeat receptor kinases. Smakowska-Luzan E, Mott GA, Parys K, Stegmann M, Howton TC, Layeghifard M, Neuhold J, Lehner A, Kong J, Grunwald K, Weinberger N, Satbhai SB, Mayer D, Busch W, Madalinski M, Stolt-Bergner P, Provart NJ, Mukhtar MS, Zipfel C, Desveaux D, Guttman DS, Belkhadir Y. Nature. 2018 Jan 18;553(7688):342-346. doi: 10.1038/nature25184. Epub 2018 Jan 10. PubMed 29320478.
Backbone
  Vector backbone: pECIA2
  Backbone manufacturer: Chris Garcia (Addgene plasmid # 47032)
  Vector type: Insect Expression
Growth in bacteria
  Bacterial resistance: Ampicillin, 100 μg/mL
  Growth temperature: 37°C
  Growth strain: DH5alpha
  Copy number: High Copy
Gene/Insert
  Gene/Insert name: AT1G67720
  Species: A. thaliana (mustard weed)
  Entrez Gene: AT1G67720 (a.k.a. AT1G67720, F12A21.30)
  Promoter: Metallothionein (Copper-Inducible)
  Tag / fusion protein: Fc, V5 and hexahistidine tags (C terminal on backbone)
  Cloning method: Ligation Independent Cloning
Terms and licenses: Academic/Nonprofit Terms; Industry Terms: Not Available to Industry
Depositor comments: Plasmid for secreted expression in Drosophila cell culture by induction via CuSO4. Insert is an extracellular domain of indicated LRR-RK, C-terminally tagged with Fc, V5 and hexahistidine tags. Insert Protein Sequence: SQVTEFVSIDCGCSSNYTDPRTGLGWVSDSEIIKQGKPVTLANTNWNSMQYRRRRDFPTDNKKYCYRLSTKERRRYIVRTTFLYGGLGSEEAYPKFQLYLDATKWATVTIQEVSRVYVEELIVRATSSYVDVCVCCAITGSPFMSTLELRPLNLSMYATDYEDNFFLKVAARVNFGAPNMDALRYPDDPYDRIWESDINKRPNYLVGVAPGTTRINTSKTINTLTREYPPMKVMQTAVVGTQGLISYRLNLEDFPANARAYAYFAEIEELGANETRKFKLVQPYFPDYSNAVVNIAENANGSYTLYEPSYMNVTLDFVLTFSFGKTKDSTQGPLLNAIEISKYLPISVKTDRSDVSVLDAIRSMSPDSDWASEGGDPCIPVLWSWVNCSSTSPPRVTKIALSRKNLRGEIPPGINYMEALTELWLDDNELTGTLPDMSKLVNLKIMHLENNQLSGSLPPYLAHLPNLQELSIENNSFKGKIPSALLKGKVLFKYNNNPELQNEAQRK
How to cite: AT1G67720 M7_pECIA2 was a gift from Youssef Belkhadir (Addgene plasmid # 114945 ; http://n2t.net/addgene:114945 ; RRID:Addgene_114945)
