[The description below was written by a language model from this plasmid's Addgene catalogue record and pLannotate feature annotations shown in this document.]
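Description:
AT1G67720 M7_pECIA2 is an insect-cell expression plasmid built on the pECIA2 backbone, designed for secreted production of a plant receptor ectodomain in Drosophila cell culture. It is propagated in E. coli as a high-copy plasmid through a ColE1/pUC-type origin and selected with ampicillin via the β-lactamase gene. The remaining bacterial elements in the feature table (lac promoter/operator, and fragments of lacZα, lacI, rop and bom) appear to be cloning-vector remnants with no stated role in the construct's function.

The expression cassette is driven by the Drosophila metallothionein promoter, so transcription is switched on by adding copper sulfate to the culture. Downstream, a Drosophila BiP signal sequence directs the product into the secretory pathway and is fused in frame to the extracellular domain of the Arabidopsis thaliana leucine-rich repeat receptor kinase AT1G67720, inserted by ligation-independent cloning. The ectodomain is followed by C-terminal tags supplied by the backbone: a human IgG1 Fc region, a V5 epitope and a hexahistidine tag (the His tag is listed in the catalogue fields but was not called in the annotation). An SV40 polyadenylation signal follows the cassette, though it is annotated on the opposite strand.

The record designates this plasmid as the bait vector of an extracellular interaction assay, to be paired with the corresponding prey construct in pECIA14. The Fc fusion gives a secreted bait that can be captured and detected through its tags, allowing pairwise testing of ectodomain interactions. The set was used to map an extracellular interaction network among Arabidopsis LRR receptor kinases. The meaning of the "M7" designation in the name is not explained in the record.
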