Features (pLannotate 1.2.2; 18 found; start..end, strand, type, name):
     23..449     +  promoter       MT promoter: Drosophila metallothionein promoter
    467..520     +  sig_peptide    BiP signal sequence: Drosophila BiP signal sequence
    467..2041    +  CDS            Y1677_ARATH (fragment): Experimental evidence at protein level: Swiss-Prot protein existence level 1. From Arabidopsis thaliana (Mouse-ear cress).
   2072..2752    +  CDS            IGHG1 (fragment): IGHG1_HUMAN - Experimental evidence at protein level: Swiss-Prot protein existence level 1. Constant region of immunoglobulin heavy chains. Immunoglobulins, also known as antibodies, are membrane-bound or secreted glycoproteins produced by B lymphocytes. In the recognition phase of humoral immunity, the membrane-bound immunoglobulins serve as receptors which, upon binding of a specific antigen, trigger the clonal expansion and differentiation of B lymphocytes into immunoglobulins- secreting plasma cells. Secreted immunoglobulins mediate the effector phase of humoral immunity, which results in
   2771..2812    +  CDS            V5 tag: epitope tag from simian virus 5
   2912..3046    -  polyA_signal   SV40 poly(A) signal: SV40 polyadenylation signal
   3069..3153    -  CDS            large T antigen (fragment): large T antigen from SV40 (simian virus 40)
   3153..3177    +  misc_feature   MCS (fragment): pUC18/19 multiple cloning site
   3214..3230    -  protein_bind   lac operator: The lac repressor binds to the lac operator to inhibit transcription in E. coli. This inhibition can be relieved by adding lactose or isopropyl-β-D-thiogalactopyranoside (IPTG). lac repressor encoded by lacI
   3238..3268    -  promoter       lac promoter: promoter for the E. coli lac operon
   3283..3304    -  protein_bind   CAP binding site: CAP binding activates transcription in the presence of cAMP. E. coli catabolite activator protein
   3317..3409    -  CDS            lacI (fragment): lac repressor; lacI; The lac repressor binds to the lac operator to inhibit transcription in E. coli. This inhibition can be relieved by adding lactose or isopropyl-β-D-thiogalactopyranoside (IPTG).
   3592..4180    -  rep_origin     ori: high-copy-number ColE1/pMB1/pBR322/pUC origin of replication
   4351..5211    -  CDS            AmpR: β-lactamase; bla; confers resistance to ampicillin, carbenicillin, and related antibiotics
   5212..5316    -  promoter       AmpR promoter: bla
   5411..5446    +  CDS            rop (fragment): Rop protein, which maintains plasmids at low copy number; rop
   5548..5647    +  misc_feature   bom (fragment): basis of mobility region from pBR322
   5653..21      -  CDS            lacZα (fragment) (across the origin): LacZα fragment of β-galactosidase; lacZ fragment
>Addgene plasmid #114945 | AT1G67720 M7_pECIA2 | addgene full sequence | sequence record 296605 | Addgene NGS Result
GTAAAACGACGGCCAGTGAATTAATTCGTTGCAGGACAGGATGTGGTGCCCGATGTGACTAGCTCTTTGC
TGCAGGCCGTCCTATCCTCTGGTTCCGATAAGAGACCCAGAACTCCGGCCCCCCACCGCCCACCGCCACC
CCCATACATATGTGGTACGCAAGTAAGAGTGCCTGCGCATGCCCCATGTGCCCCACCAAGAGCTTTGCAT
CCCATACAAGTCCCCAAAGTGGAGAACCGAACCAATTCTTCGCGGGCAGAACAAAAGCTTCTGCACACGT
CTCCACTCGAATTTGGAGCCGGCCGGCGTGTGCAAAAGAGGTGAATCGAACGAAAGACCCGTGTGTAAAG
CCGCGTTTCCAAAATGTATAAAACCGAGAGCATCTGGCCAATGTGCATCAGTTGTGGTCAGCAGCAAAAT
CAAGTGAATCATCTCAGTGCAACTAAAGGGGGGATCCGATCTCAATATGAAGTTATGCATATTACTGGCC
GTCGTGGCCTTTGTTGGCCTCTCGCTCGGGTCTCAAGTTACAGAGTTTGTAAGTATAGATTGTGGTTGCT
CAAGTAACTACACAGACCCAAGAACTGGACTAGGATGGGTTTCAGATTCAGAGATCATCAAACAGGGCAA
GCCAGTAACTTTGGCCAATACCAATTGGAACTCGATGCAATACCGTAGGAGAAGAGATTTCCCAACTGAC
AATAAGAAGTATTGTTACAGACTCAGTACCAAAGAGAGAAGGCGATACATTGTCAGAACTACATTTCTTT
ATGGTGGTTTGGGTAGTGAGGAAGCCTACCCAAAGTTTCAACTTTACTTGGATGCAACGAAATGGGCTAC
TGTGACGATTCAGGAGGTCTCTAGGGTTTATGTTGAGGAGTTGATCGTAAGGGCAACTTCAAGTTATGTG
GATGTTTGTGTATGCTGTGCTATCACCGGTTCTCCTTTCATGTCCACTCTTGAGCTTCGCCCGTTGAACC
TTTCGATGTATGCCACTGACTACGAGGATAATTTCTTCTTGAAGGTTGCTGCCAGAGTGAATTTTGGTGC
TCCGAACATGGATGCCTTGAGGTACCCAGATGATCCATATGACAGAATCTGGGAGTCAGATATTAACAAA
CGGCCAAACTATCTTGTTGGTGTGGCTCCTGGAACGACAAGAATCAATACGTCAAAGACTATAAATACGT
TGACTAGAGAGTATCCGCCTATGAAAGTCATGCAAACAGCAGTAGTTGGCACACAAGGACTGATCAGCTA
TAGATTGAACCTGGAAGACTTCCCTGCCAATGCTCGTGCGTATGCTTATTTTGCTGAAATTGAAGAACTT
GGTGCTAACGAGACCCGGAAATTTAAGTTGGTGCAGCCATACTTTCCTGACTATAGTAATGCAGTGGTGA
ACATTGCCGAGAATGCCAATGGGAGCTATACTCTCTATGAACCTAGCTATATGAATGTGACTTTGGATTT
TGTTTTGACGTTCTCATTTGGGAAGACTAAGGATTCTACGCAAGGGCCACTCCTAAATGCAATTGAAATT
AGCAAGTATCTACCAATATCCGTGAAAACTGATAGGAGTGACGTGTCTGTTCTTGATGCAATTCGTTCGA
TGTCCCCTGATAGCGATTGGGCCAGTGAAGGAGGAGACCCTTGTATCCCAGTTCTTTGGTCGTGGGTAAA
CTGTAGCTCAACTTCACCACCAAGAGTCACGAAAATTGCTCTATCAAGGAAAAATCTGAGGGGTGAGATT
CCGCCTGGGATCAATTATATGGAGGCATTGACAGAGTTGTGGCTTGACGATAATGAATTGACCGGAACTC
TTCCAGACATGAGCAAACTTGTCAACCTGAAAATCATGCATCTAGAAAACAACCAACTTAGTGGTTCACT
CCCACCATACCTTGCTCATCTGCCTAACCTACAAGAACTGTCTATAGAAAATAACTCCTTTAAAGGAAAA
ATTCCTTCAGCGCTATTAAAGGGGAAAGTTTTGTTCAAATATAATAATAATCCTGAGCTTCAGAACGAGG
CACAGCGAAAGCTGGAGGTGCTGTTCCAGGGACCAGGGAGCGACAAAACTCACACATGCCCACCGTGCCC
AGCACCTGAACTCCTGGGGGGACCGTCAGTCTTCCTCTTCCCCCCAAAACCCAAGGACACCCTCATGATC
TCCCGGACCCCTGAGGTCACATGCGTGGTGGTGGACGTGAGCCACGAAGACCCTGAGGTCAAGTTCAACT
GGTACGTGGACGGCGTGGAGGTGCATAATGCCAAGACAAAGCCGCGGGAGGAGCAGTACAACAGCACGTA
CCGTGTGGTCAGCGTCCTCACCGTCCTGCACCAGGACTGGCTGAATGGCAAGGAGTACAAGTGCAAGGTC
TCCAACAAAGCCCTCCCAGCCCCCATCGAGAAAACCATCTCCAAAGCCAAAGGGCAGCCCCGAGAACCAC
AGGTGTACACCCTGCCCCCATCCCGGGAGGAGATGACCAAGAACCAGGTCAGCCTGACCTGCCTGGTCAA
AGGCTTCTATCCCAGCGACATCGCCGTGGAGTGGGAGAGCAATGGGCAGCCGGAGAACAACTACAAGACC
ACGCCTCCCGTGCTGGACTCCGACGGCTCCTTCTTCCTCTACAGCAAGCTCACCGTGGACAAGAGCAGGT
GGCAGCAGGGGAACGTCTTCTCATGCTCCGTGATGCATGAGGGTCTGCACAACCACTACACGCAGAAGAG
CCTCTCCCTGTCTCCGGGTAAATCTAGAGGGCCCTTCGAAGGTAAGCCTATCCCTAACCCTCTCCTCGGT
CTCGATTCTACGCGTACCGGTCATCATCACCATCACCATTGAGTTTAAACCCGCTGATCAGCCTCGACTG
TGCCTTCTAAGGCCTGAGCTCGCTGATCAGCCTCGATCGAGGATCCAGACATGATAAGATACATTGATGA
GTTTGGACAAACCACAACTAGAATGCAGTGAAAAAAATGCTTTATTTGTGAAATTTGTGATGCTATTGCT
TTATTTGTAACCATTATAAGCTGCAATAAACAAGTTAACAACAACAATTGCATTCATTTTATGTTTCAGG
TTCAGGGGGAGGTGTGGGAGGTTTTTTAAAGCAAGTAAAACCTCTACAAATGTGGTATGGCTGATTATGA
TCAGTCGACCTGCAGGCATGCAAGCTTGGCGTAATCATGGTCATAGCTGTTTCCTGTGTGAAATTGTTAT
CCGCTCACAATTCCACACAACATACGAGCCGGAAGCATAAAGTGTAAAGCCTGGGGTGCCTAATGAGTGA
GCTAACTCACATTAATTGCGTTGCGCTCACTGCCCGCTTTCCAGTCGGGAAACCTGTCGTGCCAGCTGCA
TTAATGAATCGGCCAACGCGCGGGGAGAGGCGGTTTGCGTATTGGGCGCTCTTCCGCTTCCTCGCTCACT
GACTCGCTGCGCTCGGTCGTTCGGCTGCGGCGAGCGGTATCAGCTCACTCAAAGGCGGTAATACGGTTAT
CCACAGAATCAGGGGATAACGCAGGAAAGAACATGTGAGCAAAAGGCCAGCAAAAGGCCAGGAACCGTAA
AAAGGCCGCGTTGCTGGCGTTTTTCCATAGGCTCCGCCCCCCTGACGAGCATCACAAAAATCGACGCTCA
AGTCAGAGGTGGCGAAACCCGACAGGACTATAAAGATACCAGGCGTTTCCCCCTGGAAGCTCCCTCGTGC
GCTCTCCTGTTCCGACCCTGCCGCTTACCGGATACCTGTCCGCCTTTCTCCCTTCGGGAAGCGTGGCGCT
TTCTCATAGCTCACGCTGTAGGTATCTCAGTTCGGTGTAGGTCGTTCGCTCCAAGCTGGGCTGTGTGCAC
GAACCCCCCGTTCAGCCCGACCGCTGCGCCTTATCCGGTAACTATCGTCTTGAGTCCAACCCGGTAAGAC
ACGACTTATCGCCACTGGCAGCAGCCACTGGTAACAGGATTAGCAGAGCGAGGTATGTAGGCGGTGCTAC
AGAGTTCTTGAAGTGGTGGCCTAACTACGGCTACACTAGAAGAACAGTATTTGGTATCTGCGCTCTGCTG
AAGCCAGTTACCTTCGGAAAAAGAGTTGGTAGCTCTTGATCCGGCAAACAAACCACCGCTGGTAGCGGTG
GTTTTTTTGTTTGCAAGCAGCAGATTACGCGCAGAAAAAAAGGATCTCAAGAAGATCCTTTGATCTTTTC
TACGGGGTCTGACGCTCAGTGGAACGAAAACTCACGTTAAGGGATTTTGGTCATGAGATTATCAAAAAGG
ATCTTCACCTAGATCCTTTTAAATTAAAAATGAAGTTTTAAATCAATCTAAAGTATATATGAGTAAACTT
GGTCTGACAGTTACCAATGCTTAATCAGTGAGGCACCTATCTCAGCGATCTGTCTATTTCGTTCATCCAT
AGTTGCCTGACTCCCCGTCGTGTAGATAACTACGATACGGGAGGGCTTACCATCTGGCCCCAGTGCTGCA
ATGATACCGCGAGACCCACGCTCACCGGCTCCAGATTTATCAGCAATAAACCAGCCAGCCGGAAGGGCCG
AGCGCAGAAGTGGTCCTGCAACTTTATCCGCCTCCATCCAGTCTATTAATTGTTGCCGGGAAGCTAGAGT
AAGTAGTTCGCCAGTTAATAGTTTGCGCAACGTTGTTGCCATTGCTACAGGCATCGTGGTGTCACGCTCG
TCGTTTGGTATGGCTTCATTCAGCTCCGGTTCCCAACGATCAAGGCGAGTTACATGATCCCCCATGTTGT
GCAAAAAAGCGGTTAGCTCCTTCGGTCCTCCGATCGTTGTCAGAAGTAAGTTGGCCGCAGTGTTATCACT
CATGGTTATGGCAGCACTGCATAATTCTCTTACTGTCATGCCATCCGTAAGATGCTTTTCTGTGACTGGT
GAGTACTCAACCAAGTCATTCTGAGAATAGTGTATGCGGCGACCGAGTTGCTCTTGCCCGGCGTCAATAC
GGGATAATACCGCGCCACATAGCAGAACTTTAAAAGTGCTCATCATTGGAAAACGTTCTTCGGGGCGAAA
ACTCTCAAGGATCTTACCGCTGTTGAGATCCAGTTCGATGTAACCCACTCGTGCACCCAACTGATCTTCA
GCATCTTTTACTTTCACCAGCGTTTCTGGGTGAGCAAAAACAGGAAGGCAAAATGCCGCAAAAAAGGGAA
TAAGGGCGACACGGAAATGTTGAATACTCATACTCTTCCTTTTTCAATATTATTGAAGCATTTATCAGGG
TTATTGTCTCATGAGCGGATACATATTTGAATGTATTTAGAAAAATAAACAAATAGGGGTTCCGCGCACA
TTTCCCCGAAAAGTGCCACCTGACGTCTAAGAAACCATTATTATCATGACATTAACCTATAAAAATAGGC
GTATCACGAGGCCCTTTCGTCTCGCGCGTTTCGGTGATGACGGTGAAAACCTCTGACACATGCAGCTCCC
GGAGACGGTCACAGCTTGTCTGTAAGCGGATGCCGGGAGCAGACAAGCCCGTCAGGGCGCGTCAGCGGGT
GTTGGCGGGTGTCGGGGCTGGCTTAACTATGCGGCATCAGAGCAGATTGTACTGAGAGTGCACCATATGC
GGTGTGAAATACCGCACAGATGCGTAAGGAGAAAATACCGCATCAGGCGCCATTCGCCATTCAGGCTGCG
CAACTGTTGGGAAGGGCGATCGGTGCGGGCCTCTTCGCTATTACGCCAGCTGGCGAAAGGGGGATGTGCT
GCAAGGCGATTAAGTTGGGTAACGCCAGGGTTTTCCCAGTCACGACGTT
